>Addgene plasmid #122169 | p9xEGFP-N1 | addgene full sequence | sequence record 236332 | Addgene NGS Result
CGTTACATAACTTACGGTAAATGGCCCGCCTGGCTGACCGCCCAACGACCCCCGCCCATTGACGTCAATA
ATGACGTATGTTCCCATAGTAACGCCAATAGGGACTTTCCATTGACGTCAATGGGTGGAGTATTTACGGT
AAACTGCCCACTTGGCAGTACATCAAGTGTATCATATGCCAAGTACGCCCCCTATTGACGTCAATGACGG
TAAATGGCCCGCCTGGCATTATGCCCAGTACATGACCTTATGGGACTTTCCTACTTGGCAGTACATCTAC
GTATTAGTCATCGCTATTACCATGGTGATGCGGTTTTGGCAGTACATCAATGGGCGTGGATAGCGGTTTG
ACTCACGGGGATTTCCAAGTCTCCACCCCATTGACGTCAATGGGAGTTTGTTTTGGCACCAAAATCAACG
GGACTTTCCAAAATGTCGTAACAACTCCGCCCCATTGACGCAAATGGGCGGTAGGCGTGTACGGTGGGAG
GTCTATATAAGCAGAGCTGGTTTAGTGAACCGTCAGATCCGCTAGCGCTACCGGACTCAGATCTCGAGCT
CAAGCTTGAAATCGAATTCCCGCGGGCCCGGGATCCACCGGTCGCCACCATGGTGAGCAAGGGCGAGGAG
CTGTTCACCGGGGTGGTGCCCATCCTGGTCGAGCTGGACGGCGACGTAAACGGCCACAAGTTCAGCGTGT
CCGGCGAGGGCGAGGGCGATGCCACCTACGGCAAGCTGACCCTGAAGTTCATCTGCACCACCGGCAAGCT
GCCCGTGCCCTGGCCCACCCTCGTGACCACCCTGACCTACGGCGTGCAGTGCTTCAGCCGCTACCCCGAC
CACATGAAGCAGCACGACTTCTTCAAGTCCGCCATGCCCGAAGGCTACGTCCAGGAGCGCACCATCTTCT
TCAAGGACGACGGCAACTACAAGACCCGCGCCGAGGTGAAGTTCGAGGGCGACACCCTGGTGAACCGCAT
CGAGCTGAAGGGCATCGACTTCAAGGAGGACGGCAACATCCTGGGGCACAAGCTGGAGTACAACTACAAC
AGCCACAACGTCTATATCATGGCCGACAAGCAGAAGAACGGCATCAAGGTGAACTTCAAGATCCGCCACA
ACATCGAGGACGGCAGCGTGCAGCTCGCCGACCACTACCAGCAGAACACCCCCATCGGCGACGGCCCCGT
GCTGCTGCCCGACAACCACTACCTGAGCACCCAGTCCGCCCTGAGCAAAGACCCCAACGAGAAGCGCGAT
CACATGGTCCTGCTGGAGTTCGTGACCGCCGCCGGGATCACTCTCGGCATGGACGAGCTGTACAAGGGTC
CGGTCGCCACCATGGTGAGCAAGGGCGAGGAGCTGTTCACCGGGGTGGTGCCCATCCTGGTCGAGCTGGA
CGGCGACGTAAACGGCCACAAGTTCAGCGTGTCCGGCGAGGGCGAGGGCGATGCCACCTACGGCAAGCTG
ACCCTGAAGTTCATCTGCACCACCGGCAAGCTGCCCGTGCCCTGGCCCACCCTCGTGACCACCCTGACCT
ACGGCGTGCAGTGCTTCAGCCGCTACCCCGACCACATGAAGCAGCACGACTTCTTCAAGTCCGCCATGCC
CGAAGGCTACGTCCAGGAGCGCACCATCTTCTTCAAGGACGACGGCAACTACAAGACCCGCGCCGAGGTG
AAGTTCGAGGGCGACACCCTGGTGAACCGCATCGAGCTGAAGGGCATCGACTTCAAGGAGGACGGCAACA
TCCTGGGGCACAAGCTGGAGTACAACTACAACAGCCACAACGTCTATATCATGGCCGACAAGCAGAAGAA
CGGCATCAAGGTGAACTTCAAGATCCGCCACAACATCGAGGACGGCAGCGTGCAGCTCGCCGACCACTAC
CAGCAGAACACCCCCATCGGCGACGGCCCCGTGCTGCTGCCCGACAACCACTACCTGAGCACCCAGTCCG
CCCTGAGCAAAGACCCCAACGAGAAGCGCGATCACATGGTCCTGCTGGAGTTCGTGACCGCCGCCGGGAT
CACTCTCGGCATGGACGAGCTGTATAAGGGTCCGGTCGCCACCATGGTGAGCAAGGGCGAGGAGCTGTTC
ACCGGGGTGGTGCCCATCCTGGTCGAGCTGGACGGCGACGTAAACGGCCACAAGTTCAGCGTGTCCGGCG
AGGGCGAGGGCGATGCCACCTACGGCAAGCTGACCCTGAAGTTCATCTGCACCACCGGCAAGCTGCCCGT
GCCCTGGCCCACCCTCGTGACCACCCTGACCTACGGCGTGCAGTGCTTCAGCCGCTACCCCGACCACATG
AAGCAGCACGACTTCTTCAAGTCCGCCATGCCCGAAGGCTACGTCCAGGAGCGCACCATCTTCTTCAAGG
ACGACGGCAACTACAAGACCCGCGCCGAGGTGAAGTTCGAGGGCGACACCCTGGTGAACCGCATCGAGCT
GAAGGGCATCGACTTCAAGGAGGACGGCAACATCCTGGGGCACAAGCTGGAGTACAACTACAACAGCCAC
AACGTCTATATCATGGCCGACAAGCAGAAGAACGGCATCAAGGTGAACTTCAAGATCCGCCACAACATCG
AGGACGGCAGCGTGCAGCTCGCCGACCACTACCAGCAGAACACCCCCATCGGCGACGGCCCCGTGCTGCT
GCCCGACAACCACTACCTGAGCACCCAGTCCGCCCTGAGCAAAGACCCCAACGAGAAGCGCGATCACATG
GTCCTGCTGGAGTTCGTGACCGCCGCCGGGATCACTCTCGGCATGGACGAGCTGTATAAGGGTCCGGTCG
CCACCATGGTGAGCAAGGGCGAGGAGCTGTTCACCGGGGTGGTGCCCATCCTGGTCGAGCTGGACGGCGA
CGTAAACGGCCACAAGTTCAGCGTGTCCGGCGAGGGCGAGGGCGATGCCACCTACGGCAAGCTGACCCTG
AAGTTCATCTGCACCACCGGCAAGCTGCCCGTGCCCTGGCCCACCCTCGTGACCACCCTGACCTACGGCG
TGCAGTGCTTCAGCCGCTACCCCGACCACATGAAGCAGCACGACTTCTTCAAGTCCGCCATGCCCGAAGG
CTACGTCCAGGAGCGCACCATCTTCTTCAAGGACGACGGCAACTACAAGACCCGCGCCGAGGTGAAGTTC
GAGGGCGACACCCTGGTGAACCGCATCGAGCTGAAGGGCATCGACTTCAAGGAGGACGGCAACATCCTGG
GGCACAAGCTGGAGTACAACTACAACAGCCACAACGTCTATATCATGGCCGACAAGCAGAAGAACGGCAT
CAAGGTGAACTTCAAGATCCGCCACAACATCGAGGACGGCAGCGTGCAGCTCGCCGACCACTACCAGCAG
AACACCCCCATCGGCGACGGCCCCGTGCTGCTGCCCGACAACCACTACCTGAGCACCCAGTCCGCCCTGA
GCAAAGACCCCAACGAGAAGCGCGATCACATGGTCCTGCTGGAGTTCGTGACCGCCGCCGGGATCACTCT
CGGCATGGACGAGCTGTACAAGGGTCCGGTCGCCACCATGGTGAGCAAGGGCGAGGAGCTGTTCACCGGG
GTGGTGCCCATCCTGGTCGAGCTGGACGGCGACGTAAACGGCCACAAGTTCAGCGTGTCCGGCGAGGGCG
AGGGCGATGCCACCTACGGCAAGCTGACCCTGAAGTTCATCTGCACCACCGGCAAGCTGCCCGTGCCCTG
GCCCACCCTCGTGACCACCCTGACCTACGGCGTGCAGTGCTTCAGCCGCTACCCCGACCACATGAAGCAG
CACGACTTCTTCAAGTCCGCCATGCCCGAAGGCTACGTCCAGGAGCGCACCATCTTCTTCAAGGACGACG
GCAACTACAAGACCCGCGCCGAGGTGAAGTTCGAGGGCGACACCCTGGTGAACCGCATCGAGCTGAAGGG
CATCGACTTCAAGGAGGACGGCAACATCCTGGGGCACAAGCTGGAGTACAACTACAACAGCCACAACGTC
TATATCATGGCCGACAAGCAGAAGAACGGCATCAAGGTGAACTTCAAGATCCGCCACAACATCGAGGACG
GCAGCGTGCAGCTCGCCGACCACTACCAGCAGAACACCCCCATCGGCGACGGCCCCGTGCTGCTGCCCGA
CAACCACTACCTGAGCACCCAGTCCGCCCTGAGCAAAGACCCCAACGAGAAGCGCGATCACATGGTCCTG
CTGGAGTTCGTGACCGCCGCCGGGATCACTCTCGGCATGGACGAGCTGTACAAGGGTCCGGTCGCCACCA
TGGTGAGCAAGGGCGAGGAGCTGTTCACCGGGGTGGTGCCCATCCTGGTCGAGCTGGACGGCGACGTAAA
CGGCCACAAGTTCAGCGTGTCCGGCGAGGGCGAGGGCGATGCCACCTACGGCAAGCTGACCCTGAAGTTC
ATCTGCACCACCGGCAAGCTGCCCGTGCCCTGGCCCACCCTCGTGACCACCCTGACCTACGGCGTGCAGT
GCTTCAGCCGCTACCCCGACCACATGAAGCAGCACGACTTCTTCAAGTCCGCCATGCCCGAAGGCTACGT
CCAGGAGCGCACCATCTTCTTCAAGGACGACGGCAACTACAAGACCCGCGCCGAGGTGAAGTTCGAGGGC
GACACCCTGGTGAACCGCATCGAGCTGAAGGGCATCGACTTCAAGGAGGACGGCAACATCCTGGGGCACA
AGCTGGAGTACAACTACAACAGCCACAACGTCTATATCATGGCCGACAAGCAGAAGAACGGCATCAAGGT
GAACTTCAAGATCCGCCACAACATCGAGGACGGCAGCGTGCAGCTCGCCGACCACTACCAGCAGAACACC
CCCATCGGCGACGGCCCCGTGCTGCTGCCCGACAACCACTACCTGAGCACCCAGTCCGCCCTGAGCAAAG
ACCCCAACGAGAAGCGCGATCACATGGTCCTGCTGGAGTTCGTGACCGCCGCCGGGATCACTCTCGGCAT
GGACGAGCTGTATAAGGGTCCGGTCGCCACCATGGTGAGCAAGGGCGAGGAGCTGTTCACCGGGGTGGTG
CCCATCCTGGTCGAGCTGGACGGCGACGTAAACGGCCACAAGTTCAGCGTGTCCGGCGAGGGCGAGGGCG
ATGCCACCTACGGCAAGCTGACCCTGAAGTTCATCTGCACCACCGGCAAGCTGCCCGTGCCCTGGCCCAC
CCTCGTGACCACCCTGACCTACGGCGTGCAGTGCTTCAGCCGCTACCCCGACCACATGAAGCAGCACGAC
TTCTTCAAGTCCGCCATGCCCGAAGGCTACGTCCAGGAGCGCACCATCTTCTTCAAGGACGACGGCAACT
ACAAGACCCGCGCCGAGGTGAAGTTCGAGGGCGACACCCTGGTGAACCGCATCGAGCTGAAGGGCATCGA
CTTCAAGGAGGACGGCAACATCCTGGGGCACAAGCTGGAGTACAACTACAACAGCCACAACGTCTATATC
ATGGCCGACAAGCAGAAGAACGGCATCAAGGTGAACTTCAAGATCCGCCACAACATCGAGGACGGCAGCG
TGCAGCTCGCCGACCACTACCAGCAGAACACCCCCATCGGCGACGGCCCCGTGCTGCTGCCCGACAACCA
CTACCTGAGCACCCAGTCCGCCCTGAGCAAAGACCCCAACGAGAAGCGCGATCACATGGTCCTGCTGGAG
TTCGTGACCGCCGCCGGGATCACTCTCGGCATGGACGAGCTGTATAAGGGTCCGGTCGCCACCATGGTGA
GCAAGGGCGAGGAGCTGTTCACCGGGGTGGTGCCCATCCTGGTCGAGCTGGACGGCGACGTAAACGGCCA
CAAGTTCAGCGTGTCCGGCGAGGGCGAGGGCGATGCCACCTACGGCAAGCTGACCCTGAAGTTCATCTGC
ACCACCGGCAAGCTGCCCGTGCCCTGGCCCACCCTCGTGACCACCCTGACCTACGGCGTGCAGTGCTTCA
GCCGCTACCCCGACCACATGAAGCAGCACGACTTCTTCAAGTCCGCCATGCCCGAAGGCTACGTCCAGGA
GCGCACCATCTTCTTCAAGGACGACGGCAACTACAAGACCCGCGCCGAGGTGAAGTTCGAGGGCGACACC
CTGGTGAACCGCATCGAGCTGAAGGGCATCGACTTCAAGGAGGACGGCAACATCCTGGGGCACAAGCTGG
AGTACAACTACAACAGCCACAACGTCTATATCATGGCCGACAAGCAGAAGAACGGCATCAAGGTGAACTT
CAAGATCCGCCACAACATCGAGGACGGCAGCGTGCAGCTCGCCGACCACTACCAGCAGAACACCCCCATC
GGCGACGGCCCCGTGCTGCTGCCCGACAACCACTACCTGAGCACCCAGTCCGCCCTGAGCAAAGACCCCA
ACGAGAAGCGCGATCACATGGTCCTGCTGGAGTTCGTGACCGCCGCCGGGATCACTCTCGGCATGGACGA
GCTGTACAAGGGTCCGGTCGCCACCATGGTGAGCAAGGGCGAGGAGCTGTTCACCGGGGTGGTGCCCATC
CTGGTCGAGCTGGACGGCGACGTAAACGGCCACAAGTTCAGCGTGTCCGGCGAGGGCGAGGGCGATGCCA
CCTACGGCAAGCTGACCCTGAAGTTCATCTGCACCACCGGCAAGCTGCCCGTGCCCTGGCCCACCCTCGT
GACCACCCTGACCTACGGCGTGCAGTGCTTCAGCCGCTACCCCGACCACATGAAGCAGCACGACTTCTTC
AAGTCCGCCATGCCCGAAGGCTACGTCCAGGAGCGCACCATCTTCTTCAAGGACGACGGCAACTACAAGA
CCCGCGCCGAGGTGAAGTTCGAGGGCGACACCCTGGTGAACCGCATCGAGCTGAAGGGCATCGACTTCAA
GGAGGACGGCAACATCCTGGGGCACAAGCTGGAGTACAACTACAACAGCCACAACGTCTATATCATGGCC
GACAAGCAGAAGAACGGCATCAAGGTGAACTTCAAGATCCGCCACAACATCGAGGACGGCAGCGTGCAGC
TCGCCGACCACTACCAGCAGAACACCCCCATCGGCGACGGCCCCGTGCTGCTGCCCGACAACCACTACCT
GAGCACCCAGTCCGCCCTGAGCAAAGACCCCAACGAGAAGCGCGATCACATGGTCCTGCTGGAGTTCGTG
ACCGCCGCCGGGATCACTCTCGGCATGGACGAGCTGTACAAGTAAAGCGGCCGCGACTCTAGATCATAAT
CAGCCATACCACATTTGTAGAGGTTTTACTTGCTTTAAAAAACCTCCCACACCTCCCCCTGAACCTGAAA
CATAAAATGAATGCAATTGTTGTTGTTAACTTGTTTATTGCAGCTTATAATGGTTACAAATAAAGCAATA
GCATCACAAATTTCACAAATAAAGCATTTTTTTCACTGCATTCTAGTTGTGGTTTGTCCAAACTCATCAA
TGTATCTTAAGGCGTAAATTGTAAGCGTTAATATTTTGTTAAAATTCGCGTTAAATTTTTGTTAAATCAG
CTCATTTTTTAACCAATAGGCCGAAATCGGCAAAATCCCTTATAAATCAAAAGAATAGACCGAGATAGGG
T
[37 nt withheld, positions 7562-7598]
AAAGAACGTGGACTCCAACGTCAAAGG
[49 nt withheld, positions 7626-7674]
T
[91 nt withheld, positions 7676-7766]
G
[124 nt withheld, positions 7768-7891]
CAGGTGGCACTTTTCGGGGAAATGTGCGCGGAACCCCTATTTGTTTATTTTTCTAAATACATTCAAATAT
GTATCCGCTCATGAGACAATAACCCTGATAAATGCTTCAATAATATTGAAAAGGAAGAGTCCTGAGGCGG
AAAGAACCAGCTGTGGAATGTGTGTCAGTTAGGGTGTGGAAAGTCCCCAGGCTCCCCAGCAGGCAGAAGT
ATGCAAAGCATGCATCTCAATTAGTCAGCAACCAGGTGTGGAAAGTCCCCAGGCTCCCCAGCAGGCAGAA
GTATGCAAAGCATGCATCTCAATTAGTCAGCAACCATAGTCCCGCCCCTAACTCCGCCCATCCCGCCCCT
AACTCCGCCCAGTTCCGCCCATTCTCCGCCCCATGGCTGACTAATTTTTTTTATTTATGCAGAGGCCGAG
GCCGCCTCGGCCTCTGAGCTATTCCAGAAGTAGTGAGGAGGCTTTTTTGGAGGCCTAGGCTTTTGCAAAG
ATCGATCAAGAGACAGGATGAGGATCGTTTCGCATGATTGAACAAGATGGATTGCACGCAGGTTCTCCGG
CCGCTTGGGTGGAGAGGCTATTCGGCTATGACTGGGCACAACAGACAATCGGCTGCTCTGATGCCGCCGT
GTTCCGGCTGTCAGCGCAGGGGCGCCCGGTTCTTTTTGTCAAGACCGACCTGTCCGGTGCCCTGAATGAA
CTGCAAGACGAGGCAGCGCGGCTATCGTGGCTGGCCACGACGGGCGTTCCTTGCGCAGCTGTGCTCGACG
TTGTCACTGAAGCGGGAAGGGACTGGCTGCTATTGGGCGAAGTGCCGGGGCAGGATCTCCTGTCATCTCA
CCTTGCTCCTGCCGAGAAAGTATCCATCATGGCTGATGCAATGCGGCGGCTGCATACGCTTGATCCGGCT
ACCTGCCCATTCGACCACCAAGCGAAACATCGCATCGAGCGAGCACGTACTCGGATGGAAGCCGGTCTTG
TCGATCAGGATGATCTGGACGAAGAGCATCAGGGGCTCGCGCCAGCCGAACTGTTCGCCAGGCTCAAGGC
GAGCATGCCCGACGGCGAGGATCTCGTCGTGACCCATGGCGATGCCTGCTTGCCGAATATCATGGTGGAA
AATGGCCGCTTTTCTGGATTCATCGACTGTGGCCGGCTGGGTGTGGCGGACCGCTATCAGGACATAGCGT
TGGCTACCCGTGATATTGCTGAAGAGCTTGGCGGCGAATGGGCTGACCGCTTCCTCGTGCTTTACGGTAT
CGCCGCTCCCGATTCGCAGCGCATCGCCTTCTATCGCCTTCTTGACGAGTTCTTCTGAGCGGGACTCTGG
GGTTCGAAATGACCGACCAAGCGACGCCCAACCTGCCATCACGAGATTTCGATTCCACCGCCGCCTTCTA
TGAAAGGTTGGGCTTCGGAATCGTTTTCCGGGACGCCGGCTGGATGATCCTCCAGCGCGGGGATCTCATG
CTGGAGTTCTTCGCCCACCCTAGGGGGAGGCTAACTGAAACACGGAAGGAGACAATACCGGAAGGAACCC
GCGCTATGACGGCAATAAAAAGACAGAATAAAACGCACGGTGTTGGGTCGTTTGTTCATAAACGCGGGGT
TCGGTCCCAGGGCTGGCACTCTGTCGATACCCCACCGAGACCCCATTGGGGCCAATACGCCCGCGTTTCT
TCCTTTTCCCCACCCCACCCCCCAAGTTCGGGTGAAGGCCCAGGGCTCGCAGCCAACGTCGGGGCGGCAG
GCCCTGCCATAGCCTCAGGTTACTCATATATACTTTAGATTGATTTAAAACTTCATTTTTAATTTAAAAG
GATCTAGGTGAAGATCCTTTTTGATAATCTCATGACCAAAATCCCTTAACGTGAGTTTTCGTTCCACTGA
GCGTCAGACCCCGTAGAAAAGATCAAAGGATCTTCTTGAGATCCTTTTTTTCTGCGCGTAATCTGCTGCT
TGCAAACAAAAAAACCACCGCTACCAGCGGTGGTTTGTTTGCCGGATCAAGAGCTACCAACTCTTTTTCC
GAAGGTAACTGGCTTCAGCAGAGCGCAGATACCAAATACTGTTCTTCTAGTGTAGCCGTAGTTAGGCCAC
CACTTCAAGAACTCTGTAGCACCGCCTACATACCTCGCTCTGCTAATCCTGTTACCAGTGGCTGCTGCCA
GTGGCGATAAGTCGTGTCTTACCGGGTTGGACTCAAGACGATAGTTACCGGATAAGGCGCAGCGGTCGGG
CTGAACGGGGGGTTCGTGCACACAGCCCAGCTTGGAGCGAACGACCTACACCGAACTGAGATACCTACAG
CGTGAGCTATGAGAAAGCGCCACGCTTCCCGAAGGGAGAAAGGCGGACAGGTATCCGGTAAGCGGCAGGG
TCGGAACAGGAGAGCGCACGAGGGAGCTTCCAGGGGGAAACGCCTGGTATCTTTATAGTCCTGTCGGGTT
TCGCCACCTCTGACTTGAGCGTCGATTTTTGTGATGCTCGTCAGGGGGGCGGAGCCTATGGAAAAACGCC
AGCAACGCGGCCTTTTTACGGTTCCTGGCCTTTTGCTGGCCTTTTGCTCACATGTTCTTTCCTGCGTTAT
CCCCTGATTCTGTGGATAACCGTATTACCGCCATGCATTAGTTATTAATAGTAATCAATTACGGGGTCAT
TAGTTCATAGCCCATATATGGAGTTCCG
Features (pLannotate 1.2.2; 24 found; start..end, strand, type, name):
      1..304     +  enhancer       CMV enhancer: human cytomegalovirus immediate early enhancer
    305..508     +  promoter       CMV promoter: human cytomegalovirus (CMV) immediate early promoter
    531..567     +  misc_feature   MCS (fragment): multiple cloning site
    580..596     +  misc_feature   MCS (fragment): multiple cloning site
    610..1326    +  CDS            EGFP: EGFP is a basic (constitutively fluorescent) green fluorescent protein published in 1996, derived from Aequorea victoria. It is reported to be a rapidly-maturing weak dimer with moderate acid sensitivity.
   1342..2058    +  CDS            EGFP: EGFP is a basic (constitutively fluorescent) green fluorescent protein published in 1996, derived from Aequorea victoria. It is reported to be a rapidly-maturing weak dimer with moderate acid sensitivity.
   2074..2790    +  CDS            EGFP: EGFP is a basic (constitutively fluorescent) green fluorescent protein published in 1996, derived from Aequorea victoria. It is reported to be a rapidly-maturing weak dimer with moderate acid sensitivity.
   2806..3522    +  CDS            EGFP: EGFP is a basic (constitutively fluorescent) green fluorescent protein published in 1996, derived from Aequorea victoria. It is reported to be a rapidly-maturing weak dimer with moderate acid sensitivity.
   3538..4254    +  CDS            EGFP: EGFP is a basic (constitutively fluorescent) green fluorescent protein published in 1996, derived from Aequorea victoria. It is reported to be a rapidly-maturing weak dimer with moderate acid sensitivity.
   4270..4986    +  CDS            EGFP: EGFP is a basic (constitutively fluorescent) green fluorescent protein published in 1996, derived from Aequorea victoria. It is reported to be a rapidly-maturing weak dimer with moderate acid sensitivity.
   5002..5718    +  CDS            EGFP: EGFP is a basic (constitutively fluorescent) green fluorescent protein published in 1996, derived from Aequorea victoria. It is reported to be a rapidly-maturing weak dimer with moderate acid sensitivity.
   5734..6450    +  CDS            EGFP: EGFP is a basic (constitutively fluorescent) green fluorescent protein published in 1996, derived from Aequorea victoria. It is reported to be a rapidly-maturing weak dimer with moderate acid sensitivity.
   6466..7185    +  CDS            EGFP: the original enhanced GFP (Yang et al., 1996) mammalian codon-optimized
   7202..7285    +  CDS            large T antigen (fragment): large T antigen from SV40 (simian virus 40)
   7308..7429    +  polyA_signal   SV40 poly(A) signal: SV40 polyadenylation signal
   7463..7891    -  rep_origin     f1 ori (sequence partly withheld): f1 bacteriophage origin of replication; arrow indicates direction of (+) strand synthesis
   7918..8021    +  promoter       AmpR promoter: bla
   8023..8380    +  promoter       SV40 promoter: SV40 enhancer and early promoter
   8415..9209    +  CDS            NeoR/KanR: aminoglycoside phosphotransferase from Tn5; aph(3')-II (or nptII); confers resistance to neomycin, kanamycin, and G418 (Geneticin®)
   9230..9382    +  CDS            ble (fragment): BLE_KLEPN - Experimental evidence at protein level: Swiss-Prot protein existence level 1. Binding protein with a strong affinity to the bleomycin family of antibiotics. Binds to CL990; an antimitotic-antibiotic compound. From Klebsiella pneumoniae.
   9441..9488    +  polyA_signal   HSV TK poly(A) signal: herpes simplex virus thymidine kinase polyadenylation signal (Cole and Stacy, 1985)
   9579..9595    -  polyA_signal   bGH poly(A) signal (fragment): bovine growth hormone polyadenylation signal
   9817..10405   +  rep_origin     ori: high-copy-number ColE1/pMB1/pBR322/pUC origin of replication
  10520..10579   +  enhancer       CMV enhancer (fragment): human cytomegalovirus immediate early enhancer
