[The description below was written by a language model from this plasmid's Addgene catalogue record and pLannotate feature annotations shown in this document.]
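Description:
p9xEGFP-N1 is a mammalian expression plasmid built on the pEGFP-N1 backbone that encodes a concatemer of nine enhanced green fluorescent protein units. The sequenced record is about 10.6 kb. Its annotation shows nine EGFP coding segments arranged head to tail on the same strand and separated by short spacers of roughly 15 nucleotides, consistent with a single long tandem fusion. Transcription is driven by the human cytomegalovirus immediate early enhancer and promoter and is terminated by the SV40 polyadenylation signal. A multiple cloning site lies between the promoter and the first EGFP unit, so a coding sequence of interest can be placed upstream as an N-terminal fusion partner. The depositor notes that this cloning site differs from that of the monomeric parent vector. The insert was assembled by restriction cloning, with the 5′ BspEI site destroyed and the 3′ NotI site retained.

In bacteria the plasmid replicates at high copy from a ColE1/pUC-type origin and is selected with kanamycin. The same Tn5 aminoglycoside phosphotransferase gene is preceded by both a bacterial promoter and the SV40 early promoter and is followed by the HSV TK polyadenylation signal, so it also provides G418 selection in mammalian cells. An f1 origin is present as well. Small annotated fragments (large T antigen, ble, bGH poly(A)) look like partial matches within backbone sequence rather than functional elements.

According to the associated publication title, the plasmid belongs to a set of EGFP concatemers made for quantitative measurement of nuclear localization signal strength. Such a series presumably provides fluorescent cargoes of graded, large size for testing how effectively a fused signal drives nuclear import.
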