Addgene plasmid #122169: p9xEGFP-N1
Purpose: Expression of 9xEGFP
Depositing lab: Georg Mayr. Publication: A set of enhanced green fluorescent protein concatemers for quantitative determination of nuclear localization signal strength. Bohm J, Thavaraja R, Giehler S, Nalaskowski MM. Anal Biochem. 2017 Sep 15;533:48-55. doi: 10.1016/j.ab.2017.06.015. Epub 2017 Jun 30. PubMed 28669708.
Backbone
  Vector backbone: pEGFP-N1
  Vector type: Mammalian Expression
  Selectable markers: Neomycin (select with G418)
Growth in bacteria
  Bacterial resistance: Kanamycin, 50 μg/mL
  Growth temperature: 37°C
  Growth strain: DH5alpha
  Copy number: High Copy
Gene/Insert
  Gene/Insert name: 9xEGFP
  Promoter: CMV
  Cloning method: Restriction Enzyme; 5′ cloning site BspEI (destroyed during cloning); 3′ cloning site NotI (not destroyed)
  Sequencing primers: 5′ AGCTGGTTTAGTGAACCGTCA
Terms and licenses: Academic/Nonprofit Terms; Industry Terms: Not Available to Industry
Depositor comments: Please note: The MCS of multimeric EGFP vectors differs from the MCS of the monomeric EGFP vector (pEGFP-N1): G CTA GCG CTA CCG GAC TCA GAT CTC GAG CTC AAG CTT GAA ATC GAA TTC CCG CGG GCC CGG GAT CCA CCG GTC GCC ACC ATG GTG
How to cite: p9xEGFP-N1 was a gift from Georg Mayr (Addgene plasmid # 122169 ; http://n2t.net/addgene:122169 ; RRID:Addgene_122169)
